>Addgene plasmid #112635 | pQE80L SpyTag-ELP-SpyTag DK | addgene full sequence | sequence record 221419 | Addgene NGS Result
GTCTAAGAAACCATTATTATCATGACATTAACCTATAAAAATAGGCGTATCACGAGGCCCTTTCGTCTTC
ACCTTGAGAAATCATAAAAAATTTATTTGCTTTGTGAGCGGATAACAATTATAATAGATTCAATTGTGAG
CGGATAACAATTTCACACAGAATTCATTAAAGAGGAGAAATTAACTATGAAAGGCAGCAGCCATCATCAT
CATCATCACGTCGACGCCCATATTGTCATGGTTGATGCATACAAGCCGACCAAACTCGACGGCCACGGCG
TGGGTGTTCCGGGCGTCGGTGTGCCGGGTGTGGGTGTGCCGGGCGAAGGTGTGCCGGGCGTCGGTGTGCC
GGGTGTTGGTGTTCCGGGCGTTGGTGTGCCGGGCGTTGGCGTGCCGGGCGAGGGTGTGCCGGGCGTTGGT
GTTCCGGGCGTGGGTGTGCCGGGCGTGGGCGTGCCGGGCGTCGGTGTTCCGGGCGAGGGTGTGCCGGGCG
TAGGTGTGCCGGGCGTTGGTGAGCTCTATGCGGTTACCGGCCGTGGTCGTGCCCCGGCCTGCTCTGCCCC
GATCGCCACTAGTGTGCCGGGCGTCGGCGTGCCGGGCGTAGGTGTTCCGGGCGAGGGTGTTCCGGGCGTT
GGTGTGCCGGGCGTCGGCGTGCCGGGCGTGGGTGTTCCGGGCGTAGGTGTGCCGGGCGAGGGTGTGCCGG
GCGTGGGCGTGCCGGGCGTAGGTGTTCCGGGCGTAGGTGTTCCGGGCGTAGGTGTTCCGGGTGAAGGCGT
GCCGGGCGTTGGTGTGCCGGGTGTGGGCGTGCCGGGCGGGCTGCTCGACGCCCATATTGTCATGGTTAAA
GCATACAAGCCGACGAAGCTCGAGTGGAAGAAATAAGGATCCGGCTGCTAACAAAGCCCGAAGCTTAATT
AGCTGAGCTTGGACTCCTGTTGATAGATCCAGTAATGACCTCAGAACTCCATCTGGATTTGTTCAGAACG
CTCGGTTGCCGCCGGGCGTTTTTTATTGGTGAGAATCCAAGCCAGCTTGGCGAGATTTTCAGGAGCTAAG
GAAGCTAAAATGGAGAAAAAAATCACTGGATATACCACCGTTGATATATCCCAATGGCATCGTAAAGAAC
ATTTTGAGGCATTTCAGTCAGTTGCTCAATGTACCTATAACCAGACCGTTCAGCTGGATATTACGGCCTT
TTTAAAGACCGTAAAGAAAAATAAGCACAAGTTTTATCCGGCCTTTATTCACATTCTTGCCCGCCTGATG
AATGCTCATCCGGAATTTCGTATGGCAATGAAAGACGGTGAGCTGGTGATATGGGATAGTGTTCACCCTT
GTTACACCGTTTTCCATGAGCAAACTGAAACGTTTTCATCGCTCTGGAGTGAATACCACGACGATTTCCG
GCAGTTTCTACACATATATTCGCAAGATGTGGCGTGTTACGGTGAAAACCTGGCCTATTTCCCTAAAGGG
TTTATTGAGAATATGTTTTTCGTCTCAGCCAATCCCTGGGTGAGTTTCACCAGTTTTGATTTAAACGTGG
CCAATATGGACAACTTCTTCGCCCCCGTTTTCACCATGGGCAAATATTATACGCAAGGCGACAAGGTGCT
GATGCCGCTGGCGATTCAGGTTCATCATGCCGTTTGTGATGGCTTCCATGTCGGCAGAATGCTTAATGAA
TTACAACAGTACTGCGATGAGTGGCAGGGCGGGGCGTAATTTTTTTAAGGCAGTTATTGGTGCCCTTAAA
CGCCTGGGGTAATGACTCTCTAGCTTGAGGCATCAAATAAAACGAAAGGCTCAGTCGAAAGACTGGGCCT
TTCGTTTTATCTGTTGTTTGTCGGTGAACGCTCTCCTGAGTAGGACAAATCCGCCCTCTAGATTACGTGC
AGTCGATGATAAGCTGTCAAACATGAGAATTGTGCCTAATGAGTGAGCTAACTTACATTAATTGCGTTGC
GCTCACTGCCCGCTTTCCAGTCGGGAAACCTGTCGTGCCAGCTGCATTAATGAATCGGCCAACGCGCGGG
GAGAGGCGGTTTGCGTATTGGGCGCCAGGGTGGTTTTTCTTTTCACCAGTGAGACGGGCAACAGCTGATT
GCCCTTCACCGCCTGGCCCTGAGAGAGTTGCAGCAAGCGGTCCACGCTGGTTTGCCCCAGCAGGCGAAAA
TCCTGTTTGATGGTGGTTAACGGCGGGATATAACATGAGCTGTCTTCGGTATCGTCGTATCCCACTACCG
AGATATCCGCACCAACGCGCAGCCCGGACTCGGTAATGGCGCGCATTGCGCCCAGCGCCATCTGATCGTT
GGCAACCAGCATCGCAGTGGGAACGATGCCCTCATTCAGCATTTGCATGGTTTGTTGAAAACCGGACATG
GCACTCCAGTCGCCTTCCCGTTCCGCTATCGGCTGAATTTGATTGCGAGTGAGATATTTATGCCAGCCAG
CCAGACGCAGACGCGCCGAGACAGAACTTAATGGGCCCGCTAACAGCGCGATTTGCTGGTGACCCAATGC
GACCAGATGCTCCACGCCCAGTCGCGTACCGTCTTCATGGGAGAAAATAATACTGTTGATGGGTGTCTGG
TCAGAGACATCAAGAAATAACGCCGGAACATTAGTGCAGGCAGCTTCCACAGCAATGGCATCCTGGTCAT
CCAGCGGATAGTTAATGATCAGCCCACTGACGCGTTGCGCGAGAAGATTGTGCACCGCCGCTTTACAGGC
TTCGACGCCGCTTCGTTCTACCATCGACACCACCACGCTGGCACCCAGTTGATCGGCGCGAGATTTAATC
GCCGCGACAATTTGCGACGGCGCGTGCAGGGCCAGACTGGAGGTGGCAACGCCAATCAGCAACGACTGTT
TGCCCGCCAGTTGTTGTGCCACGCGGTTGGGAATGTAATTCAGCTCCGCCATCGCCGCTTCCACTTTTTC
CCGCGTTTTCGCAGAAACGTGGCTGGCCTGGTTCACCACGCGGGAAACGGTCTGATAAGAGACACCGGCA
TACTCTGCGACATCGTATAACGTTACTGGTTTCACATTCACCACCCTGAATTGACTCTCTTCCGGGCGCT
ATCATGCCATACCGCGAAAGGTTTTGCACCATTCGATGGTGTCGGAATTTCGGGCAGCGTTGGGTCCTGG
CCACGGGTGCGCATGATCTAGAGCTGCCTCGCGCGTTTCGGTGATGACGGTGAAAACCTCTGACACATGC
AGCTCCCGGAGACGGTCACAGCTTGTCTGTAAGCGGATGCCGGGAGCAGACAAGCCCGTCAGGGCGCGTC
AGCGGGTGTTGGCGGGTGTCGGGGCGCAGCCATGACCCAGTCACGTAGCGATAGCGGAGTGTATACTGGC
TTAACTATGCGGCATCAGAGCAGATTGTACTGAGAGTGCACCATATGCGGTGTGAAATACCGCACAGATG
CGTAAGGAGAAAATACCGCATCAGGCGCTCTTCCGCTTCCTCGCTCACTGACTCGCTGCGCTCGGTCGTT
CGGCTGCGGCGAGCGGTATCAGCTCACTCAAAGGCGGTAATACGGTTATCCACAGAATCAGGGGATAACG
CAGGAAAGAACATGTGAGCAAAAGGCCAGCAAAAGGCCAGGAACCGTAAAAAGGCCGCGTTGCTGGCGTT
TTTCCATAGGCTCCGCCCCCCTGACGAGCATCACAAAAATCGACGCTCAAGTCAGAGGTGGCGAAACCCG
ACAGGACTATAAAGATACCAGGCGTTTCCCCCTGGAAGCTCCCTCGTGCGCTCTCCTGTTCCGACCCTGC
CGCTTACCGGATACCTGTCCGCCTTTCTCCCTTCGGGAAGCGTGGCGCTTTCTCATAGCTCACGCTGTAG
GTATCTCAGTTCGGTGTAGGTCGTTCGCTCCAAGCTGGGCTGTGTGCACGAACCCCCCGTTCAGCCCGAC
CGCTGCGCCTTATCCGGTAACTATCGTCTTGAGTCCAACCCGGTAAGACACGACTTATCGCCACTGGCAG
CAGCCACTGGTAACAGGATTAGCAGAGCGAGGTATGTAGGCGGTGCTACAGAGTTCTTGAAGTGGTGGCC
TAACTACGGCTACACTAGAAGGACAGTATTTGGTATCTGCGCTCTGCTGAAGCCAGTTACCTTCGGAAAA
AGAGTTGGTAGCTCTTGATCCGGCAAACAAACCACCGCTGGTAGCGGTGGTTTTTTTGTTTGCAAGCAGC
AGATTACGCGCAGAAAAAAAGGATCTCAAGAAGATCCTTTGATCTTTTCTACGGGGTCTGACGCTCAGTG
GAACGAAAACTCACGTTAAGGGATTTTGGTCATGAGATTATCAAAAAGGATCTTCACCTAGATCCTTTTA
AATTAAAAATGAAGTTTTAAATCAATCTAAAGTATATATGAGTAAACTTGGTCTGACAGTTACCAATGCT
TAATCAGTGAGGCACCTATCTCAGCGATCTGTCTATTTCGTTCATCCATAGTTGCCTGACTCCCCGTCGT
GTAGATAACTACGATACGGGAGGGCTTACCATCTGGCCCCAGTGCTGCAATGATACCGCGAGACCCACGC
TCACCGGCTCCAGATTTATCAGCAATAAACCAGCCAGCCGGAAGGGCCGAGCGCAGAAGTGGTCCTGCAA
CTTTATCCGCCTCCATCCAGTCTATTAATTGTTGCCGGGAAGCTAGAGTAAGTAGTTCGCCAGTTAATAG
TTTGCGCAACGTTGTTGCCATTGCTACAGGCATCGTGGTGTCACGCTCGTCGTTTGGTATGGCTTCATTC
AGCTCCGGTTCCCAACGATCAAGGCGAGTTACATGATCCCCCATGTTGTGCAAAAAAGCGGTTAGCTCCT
TCGGTCCTCCGATCGTTGTCAGAAGTAAGTTGGCCGCAGTGTTATCACTCATGGTTATGGCAGCACTGCA
TAATTCTCTTACTGTCATGCCATCCGTAAGATGCTTTTCTGTGACTGGTGAGTACTCAACCAAGTCATTC
TGAGAATAGTGTATGCGGCGACCGAGTTGCTCTTGCCCGGCGTCAATACGGGATAATACCGCGCCACATA
GCAGAACTTTAAAAGTGCTCATCATTGGAAAACGTTCTTCGGGGCGAAAACTCTCAAGGATCTTACCGCT
GTTGAGATCCAGTTCGATGTAACCCACTCGTGCACCCAACTGATCTTCAGCATCTTTTACTTTCACCAGC
GTTTCTGGGTGAGCAAAAACAGGAAGGCAAAATGCCGCAAAAAAGGGAATAAGGGCGACACGGAAATGTT
GAATACTCATACTCTTCCTTTTTCAATATTATTGAAGCATTTATCAGGGTTATTGTCTCATGAGCGGATA
CATATTTGAATGTATTTAGAAAAATAAACAAATAGGGGTTCCGCGCACATTTCCCCGAAAAGTGCCACCT
GAC
Features (pLannotate 1.2.2; 17 found; start..end, strand, type, name):
     82..126     +  promoter       T5 promoter: bacteriophage T5 promoter for E. coli RNA polymerase, with embedded lac operator
    134..150     +  protein_bind   lac operator: The lac repressor binds to the lac operator to inhibit transcription in E. coli. This inhibition can be relieved by adding lactose or isopropyl-β-D-thiogalactopyranoside (IPTG). lac repressor encoded by lacI
    202..218     +  CDS            capTEV™ (fragment): composite tag for in vivo biotinylation, TEV protease cleavage, and 6xHis tagging
    884..902     +  CDS            SET1 (fragment): solubility-enhancement tag derived from T7 phage gene 10B
    922..1016    +  terminator     lambda t0 terminator: transcription terminator from phage lambda
   1031..1059    +  promoter       cat promoter (fragment): promoter of the E. coli cat gene encoding chloramphenicol acetyltransferase
   1060..1716    +  CDS            cat: CAT_ECOLX - Experimental evidence at protein level: Swiss-Prot protein existence level 1. This enzyme is an effector of chloramphenicol resistance in bacteria. From Escherichia coli. This protein is used as a marker in many commonly used cloning vectors, such as pACYC184.
   1784..1870    +  terminator     rrnB T1 terminator: Escherichia coli rrnB; transcription terminator T1 from the E. coli rrnB gene
   1893..1910    -  promoter       tet promoter (fragment): E. coli promoter for tetracycline efflux protein gene
   1929..1950    -  protein_bind   CAP binding site: CAP binding activates transcription in the presence of cAMP. E. coli catabolite activator protein
   1963..3045    -  CDS            lacI: lac repressor; lacI; The lac repressor binds to the lac operator to inhibit transcription in E. coli. This inhibition can be relieved by adding lactose or isopropyl-β-D-thiogalactopyranoside (IPTG).
   3046..3123    -  promoter       lacIq promoter: lacI (mutant); In the lacIq allele, a single base change in the promoter boosts expression of the lacI gene about 10-fold.
   3172..3213    +  CDS            rop (fragment): Rop protein, which maintains plasmids at low copy number; rop
   3315..3455    +  misc_feature   bom: basis of mobility region from pBR322
   3641..4229    -  rep_origin     ori: high-copy-number ColE1/pMB1/pBR322/pUC origin of replication
   4400..5260    -  CDS            AmpR: β-lactamase; bla; confers resistance to ampicillin, carbenicillin, and related antibiotics
   5261..5365    -  promoter       AmpR promoter: bla
