[The description below was written by a language model from this plasmid's Addgene catalogue record and pLannotate feature annotations shown in this document.]
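Description:
pQE80L SpyTag-ELP-SpyTag DK is a 5,393 bp bacterial expression plasmid built on the commercial pQE80L backbone for IPTG-inducible protein production in E. coli. It replicates from a high-copy ColE1/pMB1-type origin and is selected with ampicillin through the β-lactamase gene. The feature table also shows other backbone elements: a bom region, a remnant of rop, and a chloramphenicol acetyltransferase coding sequence preceded by only a fragment of its promoter and followed by the rrnB T1 terminator. The catalogue lists ampicillin as the only resistance. A lacI gene driven by the lacIq promoter supplies high levels of lac repressor in cis, so expression stays tightly repressed until induction, whatever the host strain.

The roughly 690 bp synthetic insert, introduced by Gibson cloning, sits downstream of the phage T5 promoter with its lac operator sites and upstream of the lambda t0 terminator. It encodes an N-terminal His6 tag for metal-affinity purification, followed by a SpyTag peptide, an elastin-like polypeptide (ELP) linker containing a central cysteine, and a C-terminal SpyTag in which the reactive aspartic acid is mutated to lysine (DK). SpyTag normally forms a spontaneous isopeptide bond with its SpyCatcher partner, and the DK mutation abolishes this, so the protein has one functional reactive end rather than two. The short "capTEV" and "SET1" fragment annotations are probably partial matches from automated annotation, with the first likely reflecting the His tag, rather than real functional tags. The associated publication concerns assembling and decorating hyaluronan hydrogels with protein superglues. This suggests the construct serves as a monovalent, non-crosslinking control or decorating unit, but the record does not spell out this role or the use of the cysteine.
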