Addgene plasmid #112635: pQE80L SpyTag-ELP-SpyTag DK
Purpose: SpyTag linked by an elastin-like polypeptide to non-reactive SpyTag DK
Depositing lab: Mark Howarth. Depositing organization: University of Oxford. Publication: Assembling and decorating hyaluronan hydrogels with twin protein superglues to mimic cell-cell interactions. Wieduwild R, Howarth M. Biomaterials. 2018 Oct;180:253-264. doi: 10.1016/j.biomaterials.2018.07.020. Epub 2018 Jul 17. PubMed 30053659.
Backbone
  Vector backbone: pQE80L
  Backbone manufacturer: Qiagen Inc.
  Backbone size w/o insert (bp): 4714
  Total vector size (bp): 5393
  Vector type: Bacterial Expression
Growth in bacteria
  Bacterial resistance: Ampicillin, 100 μg/mL
  Growth temperature: 37°C
  Growth strain: DH5alpha
  Copy number: High Copy
Gene/Insert
  Gene/Insert name: SpyTag-ELP-SpyTag DK
  Species: Synthetic
  Insert size (bp): 690
  Mutation: Contains central cysteine. Reactive aspartic acid in C-terminal SpyTag mutated to lysine (DK).
  Promoter: T5
  Tag / fusion protein: His6 (N terminal on insert)
  Cloning method: Gibson Cloning
  Sequencing primers: 5′ CATAAAAAATTTATTTGCTTTGTGAGCGG; 3′ CGAGCGTTCTGAACAAATCC
Terms and licenses: Academic/Nonprofit Terms; Industry Terms: Not Available to Industry
How to cite: pQE80L SpyTag-ELP-SpyTag DK was a gift from Mark Howarth (Addgene plasmid # 112635 ; http://n2t.net/addgene:112635 ; RRID:Addgene_112635)
