>Addgene plasmid #112635 | pQE80L SpyTag-ELP-SpyTag DK | depositor partial sequence | sequence record 212193 | full SpyTag-ELP-SpyTag DK sequence including start and stop codon
ATGAAAGGCAGCAGCCATCATCATCATCATCACGTCGACGCCCATATTGTCATGGTTGATGCATACAAGC
CGACCAAACTCGACGGCCACGGCGTGGGTGTTCCGGGCGTCGGTGTGCCGGGTGTGGGTGTGCCGGGCGA
AGGTGTGCCGGGCGTCGGTGTGCCGGGTGTTGGTGTTCCGGGCGTTGGTGTGCCGGGCGTTGGCGTGCCG
GGCGAGGGTGTGCCGGGCGTTGGTGTTCCGGGCGTGGGTGTGCCGGGCGTGGGCGTGCCGGGCGTCGGTG
TTCCGGGCGAGGGTGTGCCGGGCGTAGGTGTGCCGGGCGTTGGTGAGCTCTATGCGGTTACCGGCCGTGG
TCGTGCCCCGGCCTGCTCTGCCCCGATCGCCACTAGTGTGCCGGGCGTCGGCGTGCCGGGCGTAGGTGTT
CCGGGCGAGGGTGTTCCGGGCGTTGGTGTGCCGGGCGTCGGCGTGCCGGGCGTGGGTGTTCCGGGCGTAG
GTGTGCCGGGCGAGGGTGTGCCGGGCGTGGGCGTGCCGGGCGTAGGTGTTCCGGGCGTAGGTGTTCCGGG
CGTAGGTGTTCCGGGTGAAGGCGTGCCGGGCGTTGGTGTGCCGGGTGTGGGCGTGCCGGGCGGGCTGCTC
GACGCCCATATTGTCATGGTTAAAGCATACAAGCCGACGAAGCTCGAGTGGAAGAAATAA
